>Addgene plasmid #57602 | tdEos-Cx26-7 | depositor partial sequence | sequence record 88753 | insert sequence
GACGTCAGTCCGCTAGCGTACCGGACTCAGTCTCGAGCTCAAGCTTCGAATTCGCGGCCGCACGCTCCTC
GGGACACAGTGCCAACCATCCAGAGGACAAGATGGATTGGGGCACACTACAGAGCATCCTCGGGGGTGTC
AACAAGCACTCCACCAGCATTGGGAAAATCTGGCTCACTGTCCTCTTCATCTTCCGCATCATGATCCTCG
TGGTGGCCGCGAAGGAGGTGTGGGGAGATGAGCAAGCCGATTTTGTTTGCAACACTCTCCAGCCTGGCTG
TAAGAATGTGTGCTACGACCACTACTTCCCCATCTCTCACATCCGGCTCTGGGCTCTGCAGCTGATCATG
GTGTCCACGCCGGCCCTCCTGGTAGCTATGCACGTGGCCTACCGGAGACACGAAAAGAAACGGAAGTTCA
TGAAGGGAGAGATAAAGAACGAGTTTAAGGACATCGAAGAGATCAAAACCCAGAAGGTCCGTATCGAAGG
GTCCCTGTGGTGGACCTACACCACCAGCATCTTCTTCCGGGTCATCTTCGAAGCTGTCTTCATGTATGTC
TTTTACATCATGTACAATGGCTTCTTCATGCAGCGTCTGGTGAAGTGTAACGCCTGGCCTTGTCCCAATA
CAGTGGACTGCTTCATTTCCAGGCCCACAGAAAAGACTGTCTTCACGGTGTTCATGATCTCTGTGTCTGG
AATTTGCATCCTGCTAAACATCACAGAGCTGTGCTATCTGTTCATTAGGTATTGCTCAGGGAAGTCCAAA
AGACCAGTCGCGGATCCACCGGTCGCCACCATGAGTGCGATTAAGCCAGACATGAAGATCAACCTCCGTA
TGGAAGGCAACGTAAACGGGCACCACTTTGTGATCGACGGAGATGGTACAGGCAAGCCTTTTGAGGGAAA
ACAGAGTATGGATCTTGAAGTCAAAGAGGGCGGACCTCTGCCTTTTGCCTTTGATATCCTGACCACTGCA
TTCCATTACGGCAACAGGGTATTCGCCGAATATCCAGACCACATACAAGACTATTTTAAGCAGTCGTTTC
CTAAGGGGTATTCGTGGGAACGAAGCTTGACTTTCGAAGACGGGGGCATTTGCATTGCCAGAAACGACAT
AACAATGGAAGGGGACACTTTCTATAATAAAGTTCGATTTCACGGTGTAAACTTTCCCGCCAATGGTCCA
GTTATGCAGAAGAAGACGCTGAAATGGGAGCCCTCCACTGAGAAAATGTATGTGCGTGATGGAGTGCTGA
CTGGTGATATTCGCATGGCTTTGTTGCTTGAAGGAAATGCCCATTACCGATGTGACTTCAGAACTACTTA
CAAAGCTAAGGAGAAGGGTGTCAAGTTACCAGGCTACCACTTTGTGGACCACTGCATTGAGATTTTAAGC
CATGACAAAGATTACAACAAGGTTAAGCTGTATGAGCATGCTGTTGCTCATTCTGGATTGCCTGACAATG
CCAGACGATCCGGTAGCGGTCACGGTACTGGTTCTACTGGTTCTGGTTCTTCTGAGAGTGCGATTAAGCC
AGACATGAAGATCAACCTCCGTATGGAAGGCAACGTAAACGGGCACCACTTTGTGATCGACGGAGATGGT
ACAGGCAAGCCTTTTGAGGGAAAACAGAGTATGGATCTTGAAGTCAAAGAGGGCGGACCTCTGCCTTTTG
CCTTTGATATCCTGACCACTGCATTCCATTACGGCAACAGGGTATTCGCCGAATATCCAGACCACATACA
AGACTATTTTAAGCAGTCGTTTCCTAAGGGGTATTCGTGGGAACGAAGCTTGACTTTCGAAGACGGGGGC
ATTTGCATTGCCAGAAACGACATAACAATGGAAGGGGACACTTTCTATAATAAAGTTCGATTTCACGGTG
TAAACTTTCCCGCCAATGGTCCAGTTATGCAGAAGAAGACGCTGAAATGGGAGCCCTCCACTGAGAAAAT
GTATGTGCGTGATGGAGTGCTGACTGGTGATATTCGCATGGCTTTGTTGCTTGAAGGAAATGCCCATTAC
CGATGTGACTTCAGAACTACTTACAAAGCTAAGGAGAAGGGTGTCAAGTTACCAGGCTACCACTTTGTGG
ACCACTGCATTGAGATTTTAAGCCATGACAAAGATTACAACAAGGTTAAGCTGTATGAGCATGCTGTTGC
TCATTCTGGATTGCCTGACAATGCCAGACGATAAGCGGCCGCGACTCTAGATCATAATCAGCCATACCAC
ATTGAG
