[The description below was written by a language model from this plasmid's Addgene catalogue record.]
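Description:
tdEos-Cx26-7 is a mammalian expression plasmid built on a tdEos fluorescent-protein backbone (about 4.75 kb without the insert) that encodes rat (R. norvegicus) connexin 26 (Cx26) fused to tdEos. Expression of the fusion is driven by the CMV promoter, a strong constitutive promoter in most mammalian cell lines. The listed 3′ sequencing primer suggests an SV40 polyadenylation signal downstream of the coding region, although no feature table is supplied to confirm this. The plasmid is maintained at high copy number in E. coli under kanamycin selection, and it carries a neomycin resistance marker that allows G418 selection of stably transfected mammalian cells. The record does not state the origin of replication, the cloning method, or which terminus of Cx26 carries the tag. The "7" in the name may refer to a linker length between the two fusion partners, but this is not stated either.

Connexin 26 is a gap junction channel subunit, so the fusion serves as a localization marker that directs the fluorescent tag to gap junctions at cell-cell contacts. tdEos is a tandem-dimer form of the photoconvertible protein Eos. The two recorded spectral pairs correspond to its native green state (excitation 505 nm, emission 516 nm) and its photoconverted red state (excitation 569 nm, emission 581 nm). This switch from green to red makes the construct suitable for live-cell imaging of gap junctions. It also suits experiments that rely on photoconversion, such as tracking a highlighted subpopulation of connexin over time or single-molecule localization super-resolution microscopy, though the record itself lists only the localization and spectral properties.
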