Addgene plasmid #57602: tdEos-Cx26-7
Purpose: Localization: Gap Junctions, Excitation: 505 / 569, Emission: 516 / 581
Depositing lab: Michael Davidson. Depositing organization: Florida State University, Tallahassee.
Backbone
  Vector backbone: tdEos
  Backbone size w/o insert (bp): 4750
  Vector type: Mammalian Expression
  Selectable markers: Neomycin (select with G418)
Growth in bacteria
  Bacterial resistance: Kanamycin, 50 μg/mL
  Growth temperature: 37°C
  Growth strain: DH5alpha
  Copy number: High Copy
Gene/Insert
  Gene/Insert name: Cx26 (alt name: NM_001004099.1)
  Species: R. norvegicus (rat)
  Promoter: CMV
  Tag / fusion protein: tdEos
  Cloning method: Unknown
  Sequencing primers: 5′ CMV-F; 3′ SV40pA-R
Terms and licenses: Academic/Nonprofit Terms; Industry Terms
Depositor comments: . Excitation = 505 / 569; Emission = 516 / 581
How to cite: tdEos-Cx26-7 was a gift from Michael Davidson (Addgene plasmid # 57602 ; http://n2t.net/addgene:57602 ; RRID:Addgene_57602)
